Addgene plasmid #122138: pROP-IP-FBFP
Purpose: FMN-based fluorescent protein Reporter plasmid for B-Rex contain imperfect operator sequence (anaerobic purpose)
Depositing lab: Srivatsan Raman. Depositing organization: University of Wisconsin, Madison. Publication: A Regulatory NADH/NAD+ Redox Biosensor for Bacteria. Liu Y, Landick R, Raman S. ACS Synth Biol. 2019 Feb 15;8(2):264-273. doi: 10.1021/acssynbio.8b00485. Epub 2019 Jan 23. PubMed 30633862.
Backbone
  Vector backbone: pSC101
  Vector type: Bacterial Expression
  Selectable markers: Spectinomycin
Growth in bacteria
  Bacterial resistance: Spectinomycin, 50 μg/mL
  Growth temperature: 37°C
  Growth strain: DH5alpha
  Copy number: Low Copy
Gene/Insert
  Gene/Insert name: FBFP
  Promoter: J23101
  Cloning method: Gibson Cloning
  Sequencing primers: 5′ ccctttttctttaaaaccgaaaaga; 3′ cccaatgataaccccCTAGGTCTAGGGCGGCGG
Terms and licenses: Academic/Nonprofit Terms; Industry Terms: Not Available to Industry
How to cite: pROP-IP-FBFP was a gift from Srivatsan Raman (Addgene plasmid # 122138 ; http://n2t.net/addgene:122138 ; RRID:Addgene_122138)
