[The description below was written by a language model from this plasmid's Addgene catalogue record and pLannotate feature annotations shown in this document.]
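Description:
pROP-IP-FBFP is a low-copy bacterial expression plasmid built on a pSC101 backbone. It serves as the reporter component of a B-Rex-based NADH/NAD+ redox biosensor in bacteria. It replicates through the pSC101 origin together with its required Rep101 (RepA) initiator protein. Selection is with spectinomycin, conferred by an aadA (SmR) aminoglycoside adenylyltransferase gene. Short integrase and gentamicin acetyltransferase fragments next to this marker appear to be remnants of the integron-derived resistance cassette rather than functional genes.

The payload is FBFP, an FMN-based fluorescent protein. The annotation detects it as a reverse-strand fragment homologous to the Bacillus subtilis YtvA (pfyP) photoreceptor, consistent with a LOV-domain-derived reporter. Unlike GFP-family proteins, FMN-binding fluorescent proteins do not need oxygen for chromophore maturation, which fits the stated anaerobic purpose. The catalogue lists the promoter as J23101. The feature table finds a partial match to the related Anderson-series promoter J23119 just upstream of the reporter, and an rrnB T1 terminator lies downstream. According to the record, the promoter region carries an imperfect Rex operator sequence, so Rex binding, which responds to the cellular NADH/NAD+ ratio, would modulate FBFP output. The operator itself is not annotated in the table.

The sequence also contains a full-length mCherry coding region followed by a lambda t0 terminator, which the catalogue entry does not mention. No promoter is annotated for it, and its role is not stated. T3Te and his operon terminator elements lie between the two reporter units and probably insulate them from each other.
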