Features (pLannotate 1.2.2; 14 found; start..end, strand, type, name):
      1..702     +  CDS            mCherry: mCherry is a basic (constitutively fluorescent) red fluorescent protein published in 2004, derived from Discosoma sp.. It is reported to be a very rapidly-maturing monomer with low acid sensitivity.
    782..876     +  terminator     lambda t0 terminator: transcription terminator from phage lambda
   1368..1590    +  rep_origin     pSC101 ori: low-copy replication origin that requires the Rep101 protein
   1638..2588    +  CDS            Rep101: RepA protein needed for replication with the pSC101 origin; rep101
   2945..3016    -  CDS            int (fragment): INT2_ECOLX - Protein inferred from homology: Swiss-Prot protein existence level 3. Putative integrase believed to be involved in the insertion of antibiotic resistance genes into plasmids and transposons. From Escherichia coli.
   3102..3158    +  CDS            GmR (fragment): gentamycin acetyltransferase; aacC1; confers resistance to gentamycin
   3165..3956    +  CDS            SmR: aminoglycoside adenylyltransferase (Murphy, 1985); aadA; confers resistance to spectinomycin and streptomycin
   3968..4008    +  terminator     bacterial terminator (fragment): putative bacterial transcription terminator
   4061..4147    -  terminator     rrnB T1 terminator: Escherichia coli rrnB; transcription terminator T1 from the E. coli rrnB gene
   4171..4206    +  misc_feature   MCS (fragment): pBluescript multiple cloning site
   4210..4620    -  CDS            pfyP (fragment): PHOT_BACSU - Also known as ytvA. Experimental evidence at protein level: Swiss-Prot protein existence level 1. Exhibits the same spectroscopical features and blue-light induced photochemistry as plants phototropins, with the reversible formation of a blue-shifted photoproduct, assigned to an FMN-cysteine thiol adduct. Although it is a positive regulator in the activation of the environmental signaling branch of the general stress transcription factor sigma-B, its precise role is undetermined. From Bacillus subtilis (strain 168).
   4693..4715    -  promoter       J23119(SpeI) promoter (fragment): bacterial promoter (Registry of Standard Biological Parts BBa J23119) modified to end with an SpeI site
   4851..4880    +  terminator     T3Te terminator: phage T3 early transcription terminator
   4940..4964    -  terminator     his operon terminator (fragment): This putative transcriptin terminator from the E. coli his operon has a 2-bp deletion introduced during synthesis. Its efficiency has not been determined.
>Addgene plasmid #122138 | pROP-IP-FBFP | addgene full sequence | sequence record 237175 | Addgene NGS Result
ATGGTTTCCAAGGGCGAGGAGGATAACATGGCTATCATTAAAGAGTTCATGCGCTTCAAAGTTCACATGG
AGGGTTCTGTTAACGGTCACGAGTTCGAGATCGAAGGCGAAGGCGAGGGCCGTCCGTATGAAGGCACCCA
GACCGCCAAACTGAAAGTGACTAAAGGCGGCCCGCTGCCTTTTGCGTGGGACATCCTGAGCCCGCAATTT
ATGTACGGTTCTAAAGCGTATGTTAAACACCCAGCGGATATCCCGGACTATCTGAAGCTGTCTTTTCCGG
AAGGTTTCAAGTGGGAACGCGTAATGAATTTTGAAGATGGTGGTGTCGTGACCGTCACTCAGGACTCCTC
CCTGCAGGATGGCGAGTTCATCTATAAAGTTAAACTGCGTGGTACTAATTTTCCATCTGATGGCCCGGTG
ATGCAGAAAAAGACGATGGGTTGGGAGGCGTCTAGCGAACGCATGTATCCGGAAGATGGTGCGCTGAAAG
GCGAAATTAAACAGCGCCTGAAACTGAAAGATGGCGGCCATTATGACGCTGAAGTGAAAACCACGTACAA
AGCCAAGAAACCTGTGCAGCTGCCTGGCGCGTACAATGTGAATATTAAACTGGACATCACCTCTCATAAT
GAAGATTATACGATCGTAGAGCAATATGAGCGCGCGGAGGGTCGTCATTCTACCGGTGGCATGGATGAGC
TGTAAAATAACAGGGTGGTGACACCTTGCCCGTTTTTTTGCCGGAGCTAGAGCTGTCAGACCAAGTTTAC
GAGCTCGCTTGGACTCCTGTTGATAGATCCAGTAATGACCTCAGAACTCCATCTGGATTTGTTCAGAACG
CTCGGTTGCCGCCGGGCGTTTTTTATTGGTGAGAATCCAAGCACTAGGGACAGTAAGACGGGTAAGCCTG
TTGATGATACCGCTGCCTTACTGGGTGCATTAGCCAGTCTGAATGACCTGTCACGGGATAATCCGAAGTG
GTCAGACTGGAAAATCAGAGGGCAGGAACTGCTGAACAGCAAAAAGTCAGATAGCACCACATAGCAGACC
CGCCATAAAACGCCCTGAGAAGCCCGTGACGGGCTTTTCTTGTATTATGGGTAGTTTCCTTGCATGAATC
CATAAAAGGCGCCTGTAGTGCCATTTACCCCCATTCACTGCCAGAGCCGTGAGCGCAGCGAACTGAATGT
CACGAAAAAGACAGCGACTCAGGTGCCTGATGGTCGGAGACAAAAGGAATATTCAGCGATTTGCCCGAGC
TTGCGAGGGTGCTACTTAAGCCTTTAGGGTTTTAAGGTCTGTTTTGTAGAGGAGCAAACAGCGTTTGCGA
CATCCTTTTGTAATACTGCGGAACTGACTAAAGTAGTGAGTTATACACAGGGCTGGGATCTATTCTTTTT
ATCTTTTTTTATTCTTTCTTTATTCTATAAATTATAACCACTTGAATATAAACAAAAAAAACACACAAAG
GTCTAGCGGAATTTACAGAGGGTCTAGCAGAATTTACAAGTTTTCCAGCAAAGGTCTAGCAGAATTTACA
GATACCCACAACTCAAAGGAAAAGGACTAGTAATTATCATTGACTAGCCCATCTCAATTGGTATAGTGAT
TAAAATCACCTAGACCAATTGAGATGTATGTCTGAATTAGTTGTTTTCAAAGCAAATGAACTAGCGATTA
GTCGCTATGACTTAACGGAGCATGAAACCAAGCTAATTTTATGCTGTGTGGCACTACTCAACCCCACGAT
TGAAAACCCTACAAGGAAAGAACGGACGGTATCGTTCACTTATAACCAATACGCTCAGATGATGAACATC
AGTAGGGAAAATGCTTATGGTGTATTAGCTAAAGCAACCAGAGAGCTGATGACGAGAACTGTGGAAATCA
GGAATCCTTTGGTTAAAGGCTTTGAGATTTTCCAGTGGACAAACTATGCCAAGTTCTCAAGCGAAAAATT
AGAATTAGTTTTTAGTGAAGAGATATTGCCTTATCTTTTCCAGTTAAAAAAATTCATAAAATATAATCTG
GAACATGTTAAGTCTTTTGAAAACAAATACTCTATGAGGATTTATGAGTGGTTATTAAAAGAACTAACAC
AAAAGAAAACTCACAAGGCAAATATAGAGATTAGCCTTGATGAATTTAAGTTCATGTTAATGCTTGAAAA
TAACTACCATGAGTTTAAAAGGCTTAACCAATGGGTTTTGAAACCAATAAGTAAAGATTTAAACACTTAC
AGCAATATGAAATTGGTGGTTGATAAGCGAGGCCGCCCGACTGATACGTTGATTTTCCAAGTTGAACTAG
ATAGACAAATGGATCTCGTAACCGAACTTGAGAACAACCAGATAAAAATGAATGGTGACAAAATACCAAC
AACCATTACATCAGATTCCTACCTACATAACGGACTAAGAAAAACACTACACGATGCTTTAACTGCAAAA
ATTCAGCTCACCAGTTTTGAGGCAAAATTTTTGAGTGACATGCAAAGTAAGTATGATCTCAATGGTTCGT
TCTCATGGCTCACGCAAAAACAACGAACCACACTAGAGAACATACTGGCTAAATACGGAAGGATCTGAGG
TTCTTATGGCTCTTGTATCTATCAGTGAAGCATCAAGACTAACAAACAAAAGTAGAACAACTGTTCACCG
TTACATATCAAAGGGAAAACTGTCCATATGCACAGATGAAAACGGTGTAAAAAAGATAGATACATCAGAG
CTTTTACGAGTTTTTGGTGCATTCAAAGCTGTTCACCATGAACAGATCGACAATGTAACTACTAGAGCTG
ATCCTTCAACTCAGCAAAAGTTCGATTTATTCAACAAAGCCACGTTGTGTCTCAAAATCTCTGATGTTAC
ATTGCACAAGATAAAAATATATCATCATGAACAATAAAACTGTCTGCTTACATAAACAGTAATACAAGGG
GTGTTATGCGCTCACGCAACTGGTCCAGAACCTTGACCGAACGCAGCGGTGGTAACGGTGCAGTGGCGGT
TTTCATGGCTTGCTATGACTGTTTTTTTGGGGTACAGTCTATGCCTCGGGCATCCAAGCAGCAAGCGCGT
TACGCCATGGGTCGATGTTTGATGTTATGGAGCAGCAACGATGTTACGCAGCAGGGCAGTCGCCCTAAAA
CAAAGTTAAACATTATGAGGGAAGCGGTGATCACCGAAGTATCGACTCAACTATCAGAGGTAGTTGGCGC
CATCGAGCGCCATCTCGAACCGACGTTGCTGGCCGTACATTTGTACGGCTCCGCAGTGGATGGCGGCCTG
AAGCCACACAGTGATATTGATTTGCTAGTTACGGTGACCGTAAGGCTTGATGAAACAACGCGGCGAGCTT
TGATCAACGACCTTTTGGAAACTTCGGCTTCCCCTGGAGAGAGCGAGATTCTCCGCGCTGTAGAAGTCAC
CATTGTTGTGCACGACGACATCATTCCGTGGCGTTATCCAGCTAAGCGCGAACTGCAATTTGGAGAATGG
CAGCGCAATGACATTCTTGCAGGTATCTTCGAGCCAGCCACGATCGACATTGATCTGGCTATCTTGCTGA
CAAAAGCAAGAGAACATAGCGTTGCCTTGGTAGGTCCAGCGGCGGAGGAACTCTTTGATCCGGTTCCTGA
ACAGGATCTATTTGAGGCGCTAAATGAAACCTTAACGCTATGGAACTCGCCGCCCGACTGGGCTGGCGAT
GAGCGAAATGTAGTGCTTACGTTGTCCCGCATTTGGTACAGCGCAGTAACCGGCAAAATCGCGCCGAAGG
ATGTCGCTGCCGACTGGGCAATGGAGCGCCTGCCGGCCCAATATCAGCCCGTCATACTTGAAGCTAGACA
GGCTTATCTTGGACAAGAAGAAGATCGCTTGGCCTCGCGCGCAGATCAGTTGGAAGAATTTGTCCACTAC
GTGAAAGGCGAGATCACCAAGGTAGTCGGCAAATAATAATACTAGCAGAAATCATCCTTAGCGAAAGCTA
AGGATTTTTTTTATCTGATTACCGCCTTTGAGTGAGCCCCAATGATAACCCCCTAGGTCTAGGGCGGCGG
ATTTGTCCTACTCAGGAGAGCGTTCACCGACAAACAACAGATAAAACGAAAGGCCCAGTCTTTCGACTGA
GCCTTTCGTTTTATTTGATGCCTCTAGCACGCGTACCATGGGATCCCCCGGGCTGCAGGAATTCGATATC
AAGCTTTTACTCCAACAGCTTCTCGTACTCCTTCTGTTTGGTGATGTCGTTCTGAATACCAACAAAGTAC
GTCTTATCCTCAATCTCCATCGGGTCAATGTTCAGTTCATTCCAGAACATCGTGCCGTCTTTTTTATAGT
TCTGGATCTGGACCGTAACCGGTTCTTTATTTTGCAGCGCGGTGCGAATGTTATCGACCTCTGCCGGGTC
GGTGTGTTTGCCTTGCAGGAAGCGTGCATTTTTGCCTAAGATTTCTTCCGTTTCGTAGCCGGTCATTTGG
ACGAAGCCCTGATTCACATACACAATCGGGTTATCTTCCAGGGCCGGATCGGTGATAACGACGCCAACGC
GCACATGATCCAGCGCCTTCTTAATCACCTCCAGCTGACCCGGAATACCAAAAGACTGAAAGGACGCCAT
GCTATAAACCTCCTAATAGATTTTATAAGAATTGTGAATTCTTTTTGCTCAATATTTCACATGGCTGTAA
TAATACCTAGGACTGAGCTAGCTGTAAATACTCTTTTTTTGCTAGCATCTCGAGGTGAAGACGAAAAAAG
GGCCTCGTGATACGCCTATTTTTATAGGTTAATGTCATGATAATAATGGTTTCTTAGACGTCGGAATTGT
TACGTAGCAATCAACTCACTGGCTCACCTTCACGGGTGGGCCTTTCTTCGGCACGGGCAAATTGCTGAAT
ATTCCTTTTCTTAGACGTCAGGTGGCAAACGCGAAGTAATCTTTTCGGTTTTAAAGAAAAAGGGGGCGCG
CCTTTACGGCTAGCTCAGCCCTAGGTATTATGCTAGCATGGAGCAAGAAGGTAAGCGAGGATAAGAAGGA
AAAGA
